Addgene plasmid #58686: mV-VfAU1-LOV_226
Purpose: Expresses mVenus-fusion protein of VfAU1-LOV domain (Vaucheria frigida Aureochrome 1)
Depositing lab: Harald Janovjak. Depositing organization: Institute of Science and Technology Austria (I.S.T. Austria). Publication: Spatio-temporally precise activation of engineered receptor tyrosine kinases by light. Grusch M, Schelch K, Riedler R, Reichhart E, Differ C, Berger W, Ingles-Prieto A, Janovjak H. EMBO J. 2014 Jul 1. pii: e201387695. 10.15252/embj.201387695 PubMed 24986882.
Backbone
  Vector backbone: pcDNA3.1-
  Vector type: Mammalian Expression
Growth in bacteria
  Bacterial resistance: Ampicillin, 100 μg/mL
  Growth temperature: 37°C
  Growth strain: XL10 Gold
  Copy number: Unknown
Gene/Insert
  Gene/Insert name: mV-VfAU1-LOV
Terms and licenses: Academic/Nonprofit Terms; Industry Terms: Not Available to Industry
How to cite: mV-VfAU1-LOV_226 was a gift from Harald Janovjak (Addgene plasmid # 58686 ; http://n2t.net/addgene:58686 ; RRID:Addgene_58686)
