[The description below was written by a language model from this plasmid's Addgene catalogue record and pLannotate feature annotations shown in this document.]
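Description:
mV-VfAU1-LOV_226 is a 6,577-nt mammalian expression plasmid built on the pcDNA3.1(-) backbone. It encodes a fusion of the yellow fluorescent protein mVenus to the light-oxygen-voltage (LOV) sensing domain of Aureochrome 1 from the alga Vaucheria frigida. It is maintained in E. coli through a high-copy ColE1/pUC-type origin and selected with ampicillin via the AmpR β-lactamase gene and its own promoter. An f1 origin is also present, which allows single-stranded DNA production. For selection in mammalian cells, the backbone carries a neomycin/kanamycin phosphotransferase gene driven by the SV40 enhancer/early promoter and terminated by an SV40 polyadenylation signal.

The expression cassette uses the human CMV immediate-early enhancer and promoter, followed by a T7 promoter that could support in vitro transcription. Next comes the mVenus coding sequence at the N-terminus of the open reading frame. Immediately downstream is a segment of about 400 nt that the automated annotation matched to a fragment of Chlamydomonas phototropin. This hit most likely reflects homology among blue-light-sensing LOV domains, and the segment corresponds to the VfAU1 LOV domain named in the catalogue entry. The bovine growth hormone polyadenylation signal terminates the transcript. Several short annotated fragments (HIV-1 LTR, ble, lacI, bom) appear to be backbone remnants or partial similarity matches rather than functional elements.

The associated publication concerns light-controlled activation of engineered receptor tyrosine kinases. The construct provides a fluorescently tagged LOV domain for expression in mammalian cells, but the record does not describe which specific assays it was used in.
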