Features (pLannotate 1.2.2; 21 found; start..end, strand, type, name):
     28..80      -  misc_feature   bom (fragment): basis of mobility region from pBR322
    235..614     +  enhancer       CMV enhancer: human cytomegalovirus immediate early enhancer
    615..818     +  promoter       CMV promoter: human cytomegalovirus (CMV) immediate early promoter
    814..847     +  LTR            5' LTR (truncated) (fragment): truncated 5' long terminal repeat (LTR) from HIV-1
    863..881     +  promoter       T7 promoter: promoter for bacteriophage T7 RNA polymerase
    919..1635    +  CDS            mVenus: mVenus is a basic (constitutively fluorescent) yellow fluorescent protein published in 2006, derived from Aequorea victoria. It is reported to be a rapidly-maturing monomer with moderate acid sensitivity.
   1597..2010    +  CDS            PHOT (fragment): PHOT_CHLRE - Experimental evidence at protein level: Swiss-Prot protein existence level 1. Protein kinase that acts as a blue light photoreceptor (PubMed:15695460, PubMed:24285544). Required for non-photochemical quenching (NPQ), a mechanism that converts and dissipates the harmful excess absorbed light energy into heat and protect the photosynthetic apparatus from photo-oxidative damage (PubMed:27626383). Controls the energy-dependent chlorophyll fluorescence quenching (qE) activity of chlorophyll excited states by inducing the expression of the qE effector protein LHCSR3 in high light intens
   2177..2401    +  polyA_signal   bGH poly(A) signal: bovine growth hormone polyadenylation signal
   2405..2426    +  promoter       SV40 promoter (fragment): SV40 enhancer and early promoter
   2447..2875    +  rep_origin     f1 ori (sequence partly withheld): f1 bacteriophage origin of replication; arrow indicates direction of (+) strand synthesis
   2889..3218    +  promoter       SV40 promoter: SV40 enhancer and early promoter
   3285..4076    +  CDS            neo: KKA2_KLEPN - Also known as kan, nptII. Experimental evidence at protein level: Swiss-Prot protein existence level 1. Resistance to kanamycin, neomycin, paromomycin, ribostamycin, butirosin and gentamicin B. From Klebsiella pneumoniae.
   4100..4258    +  CDS            ble (fragment): BLE_KLEPN - Experimental evidence at protein level: Swiss-Prot protein existence level 1. Binding protein with a strong affinity to the bleomycin family of antibiotics. Binds to CL990; an antimitotic-antibiotic compound. From Klebsiella pneumoniae.
   4253..4374    +  polyA_signal   SV40 poly(A) signal: SV40 polyadenylation signal
   4447..4463    -  protein_bind   lac operator: The lac repressor binds to the lac operator to inhibit transcription in E. coli. This inhibition can be relieved by adding lactose or isopropyl-β-D-thiogalactopyranoside (IPTG). lac repressor encoded by lacI
   4471..4501    -  promoter       lac promoter: promoter for the E. coli lac operon
   4516..4537    -  protein_bind   CAP binding site: CAP binding activates transcription in the presence of cAMP. E. coli catabolite activator protein
   4550..4642    -  CDS            lacI (fragment): lac repressor; lacI; The lac repressor binds to the lac operator to inhibit transcription in E. coli. This inhibition can be relieved by adding lactose or isopropyl-β-D-thiogalactopyranoside (IPTG).
   4825..5410    -  rep_origin     ori: high-copy-number ColE1/pMB1/pBR322/pUC origin of replication
   5581..6441    -  CDS            AmpR: β-lactamase; bla; confers resistance to ampicillin, carbenicillin, and related antibiotics
   6442..6546    -  promoter       AmpR promoter: bla
>Addgene plasmid #58686 | mV-VfAU1-LOV_226 | depositor full sequence | sequence record 90672 | mV-VfAU1-LOV_226
GACGGATCGGGAGATCTCCCGATCCCCTATGGTGCACTCTCAGTACAATCTGCTCTGATGCCGCATAGTT
AAGCCAGTATCTGCTCCCTGCTTGTGTGTTGGAGGTCGCTGAGTAGTGCGCGAGCAAAATTTAAGCTACA
ACAAGGCAAGGCTTGACCGACAATTGCATGAAGAATCTGCTTAGGGTTAGGCGTTTTGCGCTGCTTCGCG
ATGTACGGGCCAGATATACGCGTTGACATTGATTATTGACTAGTTATTAATAGTAATCAATTACGGGGTC
ATTAGTTCATAGCCCATATATGGAGTTCCGCGTTACATAACTTACGGTAAATGGCCCGCCTGGCTGACCG
CCCAACGACCCCCGCCCATTGACGTCAATAATGACGTATGTTCCCATAGTAACGCCAATAGGGACTTTCC
ATTGACGTCAATGGGTGGAGTATTTACGGTAAACTGCCCACTTGGCAGTACATCAAGTGTATCATATGCC
AAGTACGCCCCCTATTGACGTCAATGACGGTAAATGGCCCGCCTGGCATTATGCCCAGTACATGACCTTA
TGGGACTTTCCTACTTGGCAGTACATCTACGTATTAGTCATCGCTATTACCATGGTGATGCGGTTTTGGC
AGTACATCAATGGGCGTGGATAGCGGTTTGACTCACGGGGATTTCCAAGTCTCCACCCCATTGACGTCAA
TGGGAGTTTGTTTTGGCACCAAAATCAACGGGACTTTCCAAAATGTCGTAACAACTCCGCCCCATTGACG
CAAATGGGCGGTAGGCGTGTACGGTGGGAGGTCTATATAAGCAGAGCTCTCTGGCTAACTAGAGAACCCA
CTGCTTACTGGCTTATCGAAATTAATACGACTCACTATAGGGAGACCCAAGCTGGCTAGCGGCGCCGGTA
CCGGTAGCATGGTGAGCAAGGGCGAGGAGCTGTTCACCGGGGTGGTGCCCATCCTGGTCGAGCTGGACGG
CGACGTAAACGGCCACAAGTTCAGCGTGTCCGGCGAGGGCGAGGGCGATGCCACCTACGGCAAGCTGACC
CTGAAGCTGATCTGCACCACCGGCAAGCTGCCCGTGCCCTGGCCCACCCTCGTGACCACCCTGGGCTACG
GCCTGCAGTGCTTCGCCCGCTACCCCGACCACATGAAGCAGCACGACTTCTTCAAGTCCGCCATGCCCGA
AGGCTACGTCCAGGAGCGCACCATCTTCTTCAAGGACGACGGCAACTACAAGACCCGCGCCGAGGTGAAG
TTCGAGGGCGACACCCTGGTGAACCGCATCGAGCTGAAGGGCATCGACTTCAAGGAGGACGGCAACATCC
TGGGGCACAAGCTGGAGTACAACTACAACAGCCACAACGTCTATATCACCGCCGACAAGCAGAAGAACGG
CATCAAGGCCAACTTCAAGATCCGCCACAACATCGAGGACGGCGGCGTGCAGCTCGCCGACCACTACCAG
CAGAACACCCCCATCGGCGACGGCCCCGTGCTGCTGCCCGACAACCACTACCTGAGCTACCAGTCCAAAC
TGAGCAAAGACCCCAACGAGAAGCGCGATCACATGGTCCTGCTGGAGTTCGTGACCGCCGCCGGGATCAC
TCTCGGCATGGACGAGCTGTACAAGGGCAGTTCAGGATCATCCGGTCCTGACTACAGTCTCGTGAAGGCT
CTGCAAATGGCACAACAGAATTTTGTCATTACAGACGCCTCCCTCCCAGACAACCCTATCGTCTACGCCA
GTAGAGGGTTTCTGACACTGACAGGCTATTCTCTCGACCAGATCCTGGGCAGGAACTGCAGGTTTCTGCA
AGGGCCAGAAACAGACCCAAGAGCTGTGGATAAGATCAGGAATGCCATCACCAAAGGCGTTGATACCAGT
GTCTGTCTGCTGAATTATAGACAGGATGGCACAACCTTCTGGAATCTCTTCTTCGTGGCTGGACTCAGAG
ATTCTAAGGGCAATATTGTCAACTACGTCGGAGTGCAGTCAAAGGTGAGCGAAGATTATGCCAAGCTGCT
GGTCAACGAGCAGAACATTGAGTACAAAGGTGTGCGCACCAGTAACATGCTGCGCAGAAAGCCCGGATAA
AAGCTTGATCCGGCTGCTAACAAAGCGGATCCGAGCTCGGTACCAAGCTTAAGTTTAAACCGCTGATCAG
CCTCGACTGTGCCTTCTAGTTGCCAGCCATCTGTTGTTTGCCCCTCCCCCGTGCCTTCCTTGACCCTGGA
AGGTGCCACTCCCACTGTCCTTTCCTAATAAAATGAGGAAATTGCATCGCATTGTCTGAGTAGGTGTCAT
TCTATTCTGGGGGGTGGGGTGGGGCAGGACAGCAAGGGGGAGGATTGGGAAGACAATAGCAGGCATGCTG
GGGATGCGGTGGGCTCTATGGCTTCTGAGGCGGAAAGAACCAGCTGGGGCTCTAGGGGGTATCCCC
[124 nt withheld, positions 2447-2570]
C
[91 nt withheld, positions 2572-2662]
A
[49 nt withheld, positions 2664-2712]
CCTTTGACGTTGGAGTCCACGTTCTTT
[37 nt withheld, positions 2740-2776]
ACCCTATCTCGGTCTATTCTTTTGATTTATAAGGGATTTTGCCGATTTCGGCCTATTGGTTAAAAAATGA
GCTGATTTAACAAAAATTTAACGCGAATTAATTCTGTGGAATGTGTGTCAGTTAGGGTGTGGAAAGTCCC
CAGGCTCCCCAGCAGGCAGAAGTATGCAAAGCATGCATCTCAATTAGTCAGCAACCAGGTGTGGAAAGTC
CCCAGGCTCCCCAGCAGGCAGAAGTATGCAAAGCATGCATCTCAATTAGTCAGCAACCATAGTCCCGCCC
CTAACTCCGCCCATCCCGCCCCTAACTCCGCCCAGTTCCGCCCATTCTCCGCCCCATGGCTGACTAATTT
TTTTTATTTATGCAGAGGCCGAGGCCGCCTCTGCCTCTGAGCTATTCCAGAAGTAGTGAGGAGGCTTTTT
TGGAGGCCTAGGCTTTTGCAAAAAGCTCCCGGGAGCTTGTATATCCATTTTCGGATCTGATCAAGAGACA
GGATGAGGATCGTTTCGCATGATTGAACAAGATGGATTGCACGCAGGTTCTCCGGCCGCTTGGGTGGAGA
GGCTATTCGGCTATGACTGGGCACAACAGACAATCGGCTGCTCTGATGCCGCCGTGTTCCGGCTGTCAGC
GCAGGGGCGCCCGGTTCTTTTTGTCAAGACCGACCTGTCCGGTGCCCTGAATGAACTGCAGGACGAGGCA
GCGCGGCTATCGTGGCTGGCCACGACGGGCGTTCCTTGCGCAGCTGTGCTCGACGTTGTCACTGAAGCGG
GAAGGGACTGGCTGCTATTGGGCGAAGTGCCGGGGCAGGATCTCCTGTCATCTCACCTTGCTCCTGCCGA
GAAAGTATCCATCATGGCTGATGCAATGCGGCGGCTGCATACGCTTGATCCGGCTACCTGCCCATTCGAC
CACCAAGCGAAACATCGCATCGAGCGAGCACGTACTCGGATGGAAGCCGGTCTTGTCGATCAGGATGATC
TGGACGAAGAGCATCAGGGGCTCGCGCCAGCCGAACTGTTCGCCAGGCTCAAGGCGCGCATGCCCGACGG
CGAGGATCTCGTCGTGACCCATGGCGATGCCTGCTTGCCGAATATCATGGTGGAAAATGGCCGCTTTTCT
GGATTCATCGACTGTGGCCGGCTGGGTGTGGCGGACCGCTATCAGGACATAGCGTTGGCTACCCGTGATA
TTGCTGAAGAGCTTGGCGGCGAATGGGCTGACCGCTTCCTCGTGCTTTACGGTATCGCCGCTCCCGATTC
GCAGCGCATCGCCTTCTATCGCCTTCTTGACGAGTTCTTCTGAGCGGGACTCTGGGGTTCGAAATGACCG
ACCAAGCGACGCCCAACCTGCCATCACGAGATTTCGATTCCACCGCCGCCTTCTATGAAAGGTTGGGCTT
CGGAATCGTTTTCCGGGACGCCGGCTGGATGATCCTCCAGCGCGGGGATCTCATGCTGGAGTTCTTCGCC
CACCCCAACTTGTTTATTGCAGCTTATAATGGTTACAAATAAAGCAATAGCATCACAAATTTCACAAATA
AAGCATTTTTTTCACTGCATTCTAGTTGTGGTTTGTCCAAACTCATCAATGTATCTTATCATGTCTGTAT
ACCGTCGACCTCTAGCTAGAGCTTGGCGTAATCATGGTCATAGCTGTTTCCTGTGTGAAATTGTTATCCG
CTCACAATTCCACACAACATACGAGCCGGAAGCATAAAGTGTAAAGCCTGGGGTGCCTAATGAGTGAGCT
AACTCACATTAATTGCGTTGCGCTCACTGCCCGCTTTCCAGTCGGGAAACCTGTCGTGCCAGCTGCATTA
ATGAATCGGCCAACGCGCGGGGAGAGGCGGTTTGCGTATTGGGCGCTCTTCCGCTTCCTCGCTCACTGAC
TCGCTGCGCTCGGTCGTTCGGCTGCGGCGAGCGGTATCAGCTCACTCAAAGGCGGTAATACGGTTATCCA
CAGAATCAGGGGATAACGCAGGAAAGAACATGTGAGCAAAAGGCCAGCAAAAGGCCAGGAACCGTAAAAA
GGCCGCGTTGCTGGCGTTTTTCCATAGGCTCCGCCCCCCTGACGAGCATCACAAAAATCGACGCTCAAGT
CAGAGGTGGCGAAACCCGACAGGACTATAAAGATACCAGGCGTTTCCCCCTGGAAGCTCCCTCGTGCGCT
CTCCTGTTCCGACCCTGCCGCTTACCGGATACCTGTCCGCCTTTCTCCCTTCGGGAAGCGTGGCGCTTTC
TCATAGCTCACGCTGTAGGTATCTCAGTTCGGTGTAGGTCGTTCGCTCCAAGCTGGGCTGTGTGCACGAA
CCCCCCGTTCAGCCCGACCGCTGCGCCTTATCCGGTAACTATCGTCTTGAGTCCAACCCGGTAAGACACG
ACTTATCGCCACTGGCAGCAGCCACTGGTAACAGGATTAGCAGAGCGAGGTATGTAGGCGGTGCTACAGA
GTTCTTGAAGTGGTGGCCTAACTACGGCTACACTAGAAGAACAGTATTTGGTATCTGCGCTCTGCTGAAG
CCAGTTACCTTCGGAAAAAGAGTTGGTAGCTCTTGATCCGGCAAACAAACCACCGCTGGTAGCGGTTTTT
TTGTTTGCAAGCAGCAGATTACGCGCAGAAAAAAAGGATCTCAAGAAGATCCTTTGATCTTTTCTACGGG
GTCTGACGCTCAGTGGAACGAAAACTCACGTTAAGGGATTTTGGTCATGAGATTATCAAAAAGGATCTTC
ACCTAGATCCTTTTAAATTAAAAATGAAGTTTTAAATCAATCTAAAGTATATATGAGTAAACTTGGTCTG
ACAGTTACCAATGCTTAATCAGTGAGGCACCTATCTCAGCGATCTGTCTATTTCGTTCATCCATAGTTGC
CTGACTCCCCGTCGTGTAGATAACTACGATACGGGAGGGCTTACCATCTGGCCCCAGTGCTGCAATGATA
CCGCGAGACCCACGCTCACCGGCTCCAGATTTATCAGCAATAAACCAGCCAGCCGGAAGGGCCGAGCGCA
GAAGTGGTCCTGCAACTTTATCCGCCTCCATCCAGTCTATTAATTGTTGCCGGGAAGCTAGAGTAAGTAG
TTCGCCAGTTAATAGTTTGCGCAACGTTGTTGCCATTGCTACAGGCATCGTGGTGTCACGCTCGTCGTTT
GGTATGGCTTCATTCAGCTCCGGTTCCCAACGATCAAGGCGAGTTACATGATCCCCCATGTTGTGCAAAA
AAGCGGTTAGCTCCTTCGGTCCTCCGATCGTTGTCAGAAGTAAGTTGGCCGCAGTGTTATCACTCATGGT
TATGGCAGCACTGCATAATTCTCTTACTGTCATGCCATCCGTAAGATGCTTTTCTGTGACTGGTGAGTAC
TCAACCAAGTCATTCTGAGAATAGTGTATGCGGCGACCGAGTTGCTCTTGCCCGGCGTCAATACGGGATA
ATACCGCGCCACATAGCAGAACTTTAAAAGTGCTCATCATTGGAAAACGTTCTTCGGGGCGAAAACTCTC
AAGGATCTTACCGCTGTTGAGATCCAGTTCGATGTAACCCACTCGTGCACCCAACTGATCTTCAGCATCT
TTTACTTTCACCAGCGTTTCTGGGTGAGCAAAAACAGGAAGGCAAAATGCCGCAAAAAAGGGAATAAGGG
CGACACGGAAATGTTGAATACTCATACTCTTCCTTTTTCAATATTATTGAAGCATTTATCAGGGTTATTG
TCTCATGAGCGGATACATATTTGAATGTATTTAGAAAAATAAACAAATAGGGGTTCCGCGCACATTTCCC
CGAAAAGTGCCACCTGACGTC
