>Addgene plasmid #58686 | mV-VfAU1-LOV_226 | addgene partial sequence | sequence record 93688 | CMV-F 5'-CGCAAATGGGCGGTAGGCGTG-3'
ACTAGAGAACCCACTGCTTACTGGCTTATCGAAATTAATACGACTCACTATAGGGAGACCCAAGCTGGCT
AGCGGCGCCGGTACCGGTAGCATGGTGAGCAAGGGCGAGGAGCTGTTCACCGGGGTGGTGCCCATCCTGG
TCGAGCTGGACGGCGACGTAAACGGCCACAAGTTCAGCGTGTCCGGCGAGGGCGAGGGCGATGCCACCTA
CGGCAAGCTGACCCTGAAGCTGATCTGCACCACCGGCAAGCTGCCCGTGCCCTGGCCCACCCTCGTGACC
ACCCTGGGCTACGGCCTGCAGTGCTTCGCCCGCTACCCCGACCACATGAAGCAGCACGACTTCTTCAAGT
CCGCCATGCCCGAAGGCTACGTCCAGGAGCGCACCATCTTCTTCAAGGACGACGGCAACTACAAGACCCG
CGCCGAGGTGAAGTTCGAGGGCGACACCCTGGTGAACCGCATCGAGCTGAAGGGCATCGACTTCAAGGAG
GACGGCAACATCCTGGGGCACAAGCTGGAGTACAACTACAACAGCCACAACGTCTATATCACCGCCGACA
AGCAGAAGAACGGCATCAAGGCCAACTTCAAGATCCGCCACAACATCGAGGACGGCGGCGTGCAGCTCGC
CGACCACTACCAGCAGAACACCCCCATCGGCGACGGCCCCGTGCTGCTGCCCGACAACCACTACCTGAGC
TACCAGTCCAAACTGAGCAAAGACCCCAACGAGAAGCGCGATCACATGG
