>Addgene plasmid #58686 | mV-VfAU1-LOV_226 | addgene partial sequence | sequence record 93697 | BGH-rev 5'-TAGAAGGCACAGTCGAGG-3'
CGAGCTCGGATCCGCTTTGTTAGCAGCCGGATCAAGCTTTTATCCGGGCTTTCTGCGCAGCATGTTACTG
GTGCGCACACCTTTGTACTCAATGTTCTGCTCGTTGACCAGCAGCTTGGCATAATCTTCGCTCACCTTTG
ACTGCACTCCGACGTAGTTGACAATATTGCCCTTAGAATCTCTGAGTCCAGCCACGAAGAAGAGATTCCA
GAAGGTTGTGCCATCCTGTCTATAATTCAGCAGACAGACACTGGTATCAACGCCTTTGGTGATGGCATTC
CTGATCTTATCCACAGCTCTTGGGTCTGTTTCTGGCCCTTGCAGAAACCTGCAGTTCCTGCCCAGGATCT
GGTCGAGAGAATAGCCTGTCAGTGTCAGAAACCCTCTACTGGCGTAGACGATAGGGTTGTCTGGGAGGGA
GGCGTCTGTAATGACAAAATTCTGTTGTGCCATTTGCAGAGCCTTCACGAGACTGTAGTCAGGACCGGAT
GATCCTGAACTGCCCTTGTACAGCTCGTCCATGCCGAGAGTGATCCCGGCGGCGGTCACGAACTCCAGCA
GGACCATGTGATCGCGCTTCTCGTTGGGGTCTTTGCTCAGTTTGGACTGGTAGCTCAGGTAGTGGTTGTC
GGGCAGCAGCACGGGGCCGTCGCCGATGGGGGTGTTCTGCTGGTAGTGGTCGGCGAGCTGCACGCCGCCG
TCCTCGATGTTGTGGCGGATCTTGAAGTTGGCCTTGATGCCGTTCTTCTGCTTGTCGGCGGTGATATAGA
CGTTGTGGCTGTTGTAGTTGTACTCCAGCTTGTGCCCCAGGATGTTGCCGTCCTCCTTGAAGTCGATGCC
CTTCAGCTCGATGCGGTTCACCAGGGTGTCGCCCTCGAACTTCACCTCGGCGCGGGTCTTGTAGTTGCCG
TCGTCCTTGA
